>Addgene plasmid #174496 | pnCS_mEGFP-DSep2_Peanut-Strep | addgene full sequence | sequence record 343817 | Addgene NGS Result
TGCGCCATTCGATGGTGTCCGGGATCTCGACGCTCTCCCTTATGCGACTCCTGCATTAGGAGATCTCGAT
CCCGCGAAATTAATACGACTCACTATAGGGGAATTGTGAGCGGATAACAATTCCCCACTAGTAATAATTT
TGTTTAACTTTAAGAAGGAGATATACATATGGTGAGCAAGGGCGAGGAGCTGTTCACCGGGGTGGTGCCC
ATCCTGGTCGAGCTGGACGGCGACGTAAACGGCCACAAGTTCAGCGTGTCCGGCGAGGGCGAGGGCGATG
CCACCTACGGCAAGCTGACCCTGAAGTTCATCTGCACCACCGGCAAGCTGCCCGTGCCCTGGCCCACCCT
CGTGACCACCCTGACCTACGGCGTGCAGTGCTTCAGCCGCTACCCCGACCACATGAAGCAGCACGACTTC
TTCAAGTCCGCCATGCCCGAAGGCTACGTCCAGGAGCGCACCATCTTCTTCAAGGACGACGGCAACTACA
AGACCCGCGCCGAGGTGAAGTTCGAGGGCGACACCCTGGTGAACCGCATCGAGCTGAAGGGCATCGACTT
CAAGGAGGACGGCAACATCCTGGGGCACAAGCTGGAGTACAACTACAACAGCCACAACGTCTATATCATG
GCCGACAAGCAGAAGAACGGCATCAAGGTGAACTTCAAGATCCGCCACAACATCGAGGACGGCAGCGTGC
AGCTCGCCGACCACTACCAGCAGAACACCCCCATCGGCGACGGCCCCGTGCTGCTGCCCGACAACCACTA
CCTGAGCACCCAGTCCAAGCTGAGCAAAGACCCCAACGAGAAGCGCGATCACATGGTCCTGCTGGAGTTC
GTGACCGCCGCCGGGATCACTCTCGGCATGGACGAGCTGTACAAGGGTACCGGCAGCGGTATGTCCGTTG
AGGTGGATTTCGTCGACAAGAAGGAGGTGCACCTCCGCACCCTGAAGCAGTCCGGTCACGTGGGATTCGA
CAGCTTGCCTGACCAACTGGTCAACAAGAGTGTCCAGAATGGATTCGTCTTCAACGTCATGTGTATAGGC
GAAACCGGACTGGGCAAGTCGACGCTGATGGACACGCTGTTCAACACCAGCTTCGAGTCCACGCCGAGTC
CCCACACTTTGCCGAGCGTCAAGTTGAAGGCACACACCTACGAGCTGCAGGAGAGCAATGTGCGACTCAA
GCTCACCATCTGCGACACGGTTGGCTACGGCGATCAGATCAACAAGGACGACTCGTTCAAGGCGGTGGTG
GACTACATCGACGCACAGTTCGAGAACTATCTGCAGGAGGAGCTGAAGATCAAGCGATCGCTGGTGACAT
GCCACGACAGCCGCATCCACATCTGCCTCTACTTTATTTGCCCCACTGGGCACGGCCTCAAATCGCTGGA
CCTGGTGTGCATGAAGAAGCTGGACAGCAAGGTGAACATAATTCCGGTGATTGCCAAGGCGGATACCATT
TCCAAGGTTGAGCTACAGCGCTTCAAGGCGAAGATCATTCAGGAGCTAAACGCCAATGGAGTGCACATCT
ACCAGTTCCCCACCGACGATGAGACGGTGGCCGAGACCAACACCAGCATGAACTCGCACATTCCCTTCGC
CGTGGTGGGCAGCACGGAGTTTATTAAGGTGGGCAACAAGCTCATCCGCGCTCGCCAGTACCCCTGGGGC
ACGGTGCAGGTGGAGAACGAGACGCACTGCGACTTTGTGAAGCTGCGCGAGATGCTCATTCGCACCAACA
TGGAGGATATGCGCGAAAAGACACACACGCGCCACTACGAGCTGTATCGCCAGAAGAGGCTGGAGCAAAT
GGGCTTCAGCGATGTGGACAGCGACAACAAGCCCATCTCGTTCCAGCAGACGTTCGAGGCAAAGCGCTCC
AACCATTTGGCCGAGCTGCAGTCCAAGGAGGAGGAGGTTCGTCAGATGTTCGTGCAGCGCGTTAAGGAGA
AGGAGGCCGAGCTGAAGGAGAGCGAGAAGGACCTGCACGCCAAGTTCGAGAAGCTAAAGCGGGATCACGC
CGAGGAGAAGCGCAAGCTGGAAGAGTCGCGCAAGGCGCTCGAGGAGGACTACCTTGACTTCCAGCGGCGC
AAGCAGCAGTTGGCCACCGCCCACCACACGCTCACCCTCGGCAAGAGCAAGAAGAAGTAGGGATCCTAAT
AGTCTAGTAATAATTTTGTTTAACTTTAAGAAGGAGATATACATATGAATAGTCCTCGCTCGAACGCGGT
TAATGGCGGCAGCGGCGGCGCCATCTCCGCTCTGCCCAGCACTCTGGCCCAACTGGCTCTGCGCGACAAG
CAGCAGGCTGCGTCGGCATCGGCGTCCTCTGCCACGAACGGCAGCAGCGGCAGCGAGTCCTTGGTGGGCG
TCGGTGGACGACCGCCCAATCAGCCGCCCAGTGTGCCAGTGGCCGCCAGTGGCAAGCTGGACACCAGCGG
CGGAGGCGCCTCCAACGGCGACTCGAACAAACTGACCCACGATCTGCAGGAGAAGGAGCACCAGCAGGCG
CAGAAGCCACAGAAGCCACCGCTCCCGGTGCGCCAGAAGCCCATGGAGATCGCCGGCTATGTGGGCTTCG
CCAACCTGCCCAATCAGGTCTATCGCAAGGCCGTCAAGCGGGGATTCGAGTTCACTCTGATGGTGGTGGG
CGCCAGTGGGCTGGGCAAGTCGACGCTGATCAACTCCATGTTCCTGTCGGACATCTACAACGCGGAACAG
TATCCGGGCCCCTCGCTGCGCAAAAAGAAGACCGTGGCCGTGGAGGCCACCAAAGTAATGCTCAAGGAGA
ACGGCGTCAATCTGACACTCACGGTGGTGGACACACCCGGATTCGGTGATGCCGTTGACAACAGCAACTG
CTGGGTGCCCATACTGGAGTACGTGGATAGCAAGTACGAGGAGTACCTGACAGCCGAGTCGCGGGTGTAC
CGAAAAACCATTTCGGACAGCCGGGTGCACTGCTGCCTCTACTTCATAGCGCCATCGGGACACGGACTCC
TGCCGCTGGACATTGCCTGCATGCAGAGCCTGTCGGACAAGGTAAATCTGGTGCCGGTGATCGCCAAGGC
GGACACCATGACGCCCGACGAGGTGCATCTATTTAAGAAGCAGATCCTTAACGAGATCGCCCAGCACAAG
ATCAAGATCTACGACTTCCCCGCCACGCTGGAGGATGCGGCCGAGGAGGCCAAAACCACGCAGAATTTGC
GCAGCCGAGTGCCATTCGCGGTGGTGGGTGCCAACACCATCATCGAGCAGGACGGAAAGAAGGTCCGGGG
TAGGCGTTATCCCTGGGGCCTGGTGGAGGTGGAGAACCTGACGCATTGCGACTTTATAGCGCTGCGCAAC
ATGGTCATACGCACGCACCTTCAGGACCTCAAGGACGTGACGAACAACGTCCACTACGAGAACTACCGCT
GCCGGAAGCTATCCGAGCTGGGATTGGTGGACGGCAAGGCCAGGCTGTCCAACAAGAACCCACTCACCCA
GATGGAGGAGGAAAAGCGGGAGCACGAGCAGAAGATGAAGAAGATGGAGGCCGAGATGGAGCAGGTGTTT
GACATGAAGGTCAAGGAGAAGATGCAGAAGCTCAGGGACTCGGAGCTGGAGCTGGCGCGGCGCCACGAGG
AGCGCAAGAAGGCGCTGGAGCTGCAGATCCGGGAGCTGGAGGAGAAGAGACGCGAGTTCGAGCGCGAGAA
GAAGGAGTGGGAGGATGTCAACCACGTGACGCTCGAGGAGCTCAAGCGACGCAGCCTGGGGGCCAACAGC
AGCACGGACAATGTGGATGGCAAGAAGGAGAAGAAAAAGAAGGGTCTGTTCTGGAGCCACCCGCAGTTCG
AAAAATAAGGATCCTAATAGTCTAGAGCTAGCCCTAGGCTGCTGCCACCGCTGAGCAATAACTAGCATAA
CCCCTTGGGGCCTCTAAACGGGTCTTGAGGGGTTTTTTGCTGAAACCTCAGGCATTTGAGAAGCACACGG
TCACACTGCTTCCGGTAGTCAATAAACCGGTAAACCAGCAATAGACATAAGCGGCTATTTAACGACCCTG
CCCTGAACCGACGACCGGGTCATCGTGGCCGGATCTTGCGGCCCCTCGGCTTGAACGAATTGTTAGACAT
TATTTGCCGACTACCTTGGTGATCTCGCCTTTCACGTAGTGGACAAATTCTTCCAACTGATCTGCGCGCG
AGGCCAAGCGATCTTCTTCTTGTCCAAGATAAGCCTGTCTAGCTTCAAGTATGACGGGCTGATACTGGGC
CGGCAGGCGCTCCATTGCCCAGTCGGCAGCGACATCCTTCGGCGCGATTTTGCCGGTTACTGCGCTGTAC
CAAATGCGGGACAACGTAAGCACTACATTTCGCTCATCGCCAGCCCAGTCGGGCGGCGAGTTCCATAGCG
TTAAGGTTTCATTTAGCGCCTCAAATAGATCCTGTTCAGGAACCGGATCAAAGAGTTCCTCCGCCGCTGG
ACCTACCAAGGCAACGCTATGTTCTCTTGCTTTTGTCAGCAAGATAGCCAGATCAATGTCGATCGTGGCT
GGCTCGAAGATACCTGCAAGAATGTCATTGCGCTGCCATTCTCCAAATTGCAGTTCGCGCTTAGCTGGAT
AACGCCACGGAATGATGTCGTCGTGCACAACAATGGTGACTTCTACAGCGCGGAGAATCTCGCTCTCTCC
AGGGGAAGCCGAAGTTTCCAAAAGGTCGTTGATCAAAGCTCGCCGCGTTGTTTCATCAAGCCTTACGGTC
ACCGTAACCAGCAAATCAATATCACTGTGTGGCTTCAGGCCGCCATCCACTGCGGAGCCGTACAAATGTA
CGGCCAGCAACGTCGGTTCGAGATGGCGCTCGATGACGCCAACTACCTCTGATAGTTGAGTCGATACTTC
GGCGATCACCGCTTCCCTCATACTCTTCCTTTTTCAATATTATTGAAGCATTTATCAGGGTTATTGTCTC
ATGAGCGGATACATATTTGAATGTATTTAGAAAAATAAACAAATAGCTAGGTCACTCGGTCGCTACGCTC
CGGGCGTGAGACTGCGGCGGGCGCTGCGGACACATACAAAGTTACCCACAGATTCCGTGGATAAGCAGGG
GACTAACATGTGAGGCAAAACAGCAGGGCCGCGCCGGTGGCGTTTTTCCATAGGCTCCGCCCTCCTGCCA
GAGTTCACATAAACAGACGCTTTTCCGGTGCATCTGTGGGAGCCGTGAGGCTCAACCATGAATCTGACAG
TACGGGCGAAACCCGACAGGACTTAAAGATCCCCACCGTTTCCGGCGGGTCGCTCCCTCTTGCGCTCTCC
TGTTCCGACCCTGCCGTTTACCGGATACCTGTTCCGCCTTTCTCCCTTACGGGAAGTGTGGCGCTTTCTC
ATAGCTCACACACTGGTATCTCGGCTCGGTGTAGGTCGTTCGCTCCAAGCTGGGCTGTAAGCAAGAACTC
CCCGTTCAGCCCGACTGCTGCGCCTTATCCGGTAACTGTTCACTTGAGTCCAACCCGGAAAAGCACGGTA
AAACGCCACTGGCAGCAGCCATTGGTAACTGGGAGTTCGCAGAGGATTTGTTTAGCTAAACACGCGGTTG
CTCTTGAAGTGTGCGCCAAAGTCCGGCTACACTGGAAGGACAGATTTGGTTGCTGTGCTCTGCGAAAGCC
AGTTACCACGGTTAAGCAGTTCCCCAACTGACTTAACCTTCGATCAAACCACCTCCCCAGGTGGTTTTTT
CGTTTACAGGGCAAAAGATTACGCGCAGAAAAAAAGGATCTCAAGAAGATCCTTTGATCTTTTCTACTGA
ACCGCTCTTGATTTCAGTGCAATTTATCTCTTCAAATGTAGCACCTGAAGTCAGCCCCATACGATATAAG
TTGTAATTCTCATGTTAGTCATGCCCCGCGCCCACCGGAAGGAGCTGACTGGGTTGAAGGCTCTCAAGGG
CATCGGTCGAGATCCCGGTGCCTAATGAGTGAGCTAACTTACATTAATTGCGTTGCGCTCACTGCCCGCT
TTCCAGTCGGGAAACCTGTCGTGCCAGCTGCATTAATGAATCGGCCAACGCGCGGGGAGAGGCGGTTTGC
GTATTGGGCGCCAGGGTGGTTTTTCTTTTCACCAGTGAGACGGGCAACAGCTGATTGCCCTTCACCGCCT
GGCCCTGAGAGAGTTGCAGCAAGCGGTCCACGCTGGTTTGCCCCAGCAGGCGAAAATCCTGTTTGATGGT
GGTTAACGGCGGGATATAACATGAGCTGTCTTCGGTATCGTCGTATCCCACTACCGAGATGTCCGCACCA
ACGCGCAGCCCGGACTCGGTAATGGCGCGCATTGCGCCCAGCGCCATCTGATCGTTGGCAACCAGCATCG
CAGTGGGAACGATGCCCTCATTCAGCATTTGCATGGTTTGTTGAAAACCGGACATGGCACTCCAGTCGCC
TTCCCGTTCCGCTATCGGCTGAATTTGATTGCGAGTGAGATATTTATGCCAGCCAGCCAGACGCAGACGC
GCCGAGACAGAACTTAATGGGCCCGCTAACAGCGCGATTTGCTGGTGACCCAATGCGACCAGATGCTCCA
CGCCCAGTCGCGTACCGTCTTCATGGGAGAAAATAATACTGTTGATGGGTGTCTGGTCAGAGACATCAAG
AAATAACGCCGGAACATTAGTGCAGGCAGCTTCCACAGCAATGGCATCCTGGTCATCCAGCGGATAGTTA
ATGATCAGCCCACTGACGCGTTGCGCGAGAAGATTGTGCACCGCCGCTTTACAGGCTTCGACGCCGCTTC
GTTCTACCATCGACACCACCACGCTGGCACCCAGTTGATCGGCGCGAGATTTAATCGCCGCGACAATTTG
CGACGGCGCGTGCAGGGCCAGACTGGAGGTGGCAACGCCAATCAGCAACGACTGTTTGCCCGCCAGTTGT
TGTGCCACGCGGTTGGGAATGTAATTCAGCTCCGCCATCGCCGCTTCCACTTTTTCCCGCGTTTTCGCAG
AAACGTGGCTGGCCTGGTTCACCACGCGGGAAACGGTCTGATAAGAGACACCGGCATACTCTGCGACATC
GTATAACGTTACTGGTTTCACATTCACCACCCTGAATTGACTCTCTTCCGGGCGCTATCATGCCATACCG
CGAAAGGTTT
Features (pLannotate 1.2.2; 17 found; start..end, strand, type, name):
     81..99      +  promoter       T7 promoter: promoter for bacteriophage T7 RNA polymerase
    100..124     +  protein_bind   lac operator: The lac repressor binds to the lac operator to inhibit transcription in E. coli. This inhibition can be relieved by adding lactose or isopropyl-β-D-thiogalactopyranoside (IPTG). lac repressor encoded by lacI
    139..161     +  RBS            RBS: efficient ribosome binding site from bacteriophage T7 gene 10 (Olins and Rangwala, 1989)
    169..885     +  CDS            mEGFP: mEGFP is a basic (constitutively fluorescent) green fluorescent protein published in 2002, derived from Aequorea victoria. It has moderate acid sensitivity.
    901..2157    +  CDS            Sep2: SEPT2_DROME - Experimental evidence at transcript level: Swiss-Prot protein existence level 2. Involved in cytokinesis. From Drosophila melanogaster (Fruit fly).
   2185..2207    +  RBS            RBS: efficient ribosome binding site from bacteriophage T7 gene 10 (Olins and Rangwala, 1989)
   2215..3831    +  CDS            pnut: PNUT_DROME - Experimental evidence at protein level: Swiss-Prot protein existence level 1. Involved in cytokinesis and possibly cellularization (PubMed:8181057). Also acts as an enhancer of the sina gene, thus having a role in photoreceptor development (PubMed:8181057). May be involved in p53-dependent apoptosis (PubMed:17456438). From Drosophila melanogaster (Fruit fly).
   3832..3854    +  CDS            Strep-Tag II (fragment): peptide that binds Strep-Tactin®, an engineered form of streptavidin
   3887..3904    +  CDS            SET1 (fragment): solubility-enhancement tag derived from T7 phage gene 10B
   3912..3959    +  terminator     T7 terminator: transcription terminator for bacteriophage T7 RNA polymerase
   4130..4921    -  CDS            SmR: aminoglycoside adenylyltransferase (Murphy, 1985); aadA; confers resistance to spectinomycin and streptomycin
   4922..5013    -  promoter       AmpR promoter: bla
   5061..5799    -  rep_origin     CloDF13 ori: Plasmids containing the CloDF13 (CDF) origin of replication can be propagated in E. coli cells that contain additional plasmids with compatible origins.
   5896..5960    -  CDS            TcR (fragment): tetracycline efflux protein; tet; confers resistance to tetracycline
   5975..5996    -  protein_bind   CAP binding site: CAP binding activates transcription in the presence of cAMP. E. coli catabolite activator protein
   6009..7091    -  CDS            lacI: lac repressor; lacI; The lac repressor binds to the lac operator to inhibit transcription in E. coli. This inhibition can be relieved by adding lactose or isopropyl-β-D-thiogalactopyranoside (IPTG).
   7092..19      -  promoter       lacI promoter (across the origin): lacI
