[The description below was written by a language model from this plasmid's Addgene catalogue record and pLannotate feature annotations shown in this document.]
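Description:
pnCS_mEGFP-DSep2_Peanut-Strep is a bacterial expression plasmid of about 7.15 kb, built on the pnCS backbone, for co-expressing two Drosophila melanogaster septins in E. coli. It replicates from a CloDF13 (CDF) origin, which is compatible with other common origin classes and so allows the plasmid to be maintained in the same cell as a second expression plasmid. Selection is by spectinomycin, conferred by an aadA (SmR) aminoglycoside adenylyltransferase gene driven by the AmpR (bla) promoter. The backbone also carries lacI with its own promoter. The short TcR and SET1 fragments and the CAP binding site in the feature table appear to be backbone remnants or small annotation matches rather than functional payload.

The payload is a bicistronic operon. A single T7 promoter with an adjacent lac operator controls transcription, so expression requires T7 RNA polymerase and is repressed by LacI until induced with IPTG. Each open reading frame is preceded by its own T7 gene 10 ribosome binding site. The first encodes monomeric EGFP fused to the N terminus of Sep2 (DSep2), and the second encodes Peanut (pnut) with a C-terminal Strep-tag II, annotated here as a near-complete fragment. A T7 terminator closes the unit. The Strep tag allows affinity capture on Strep-Tactin, while mEGFP makes the resulting complexes fluorescent.

According to the associated publication titles, the plasmid is used to purify recombinant Drosophila septin hexamers for TIRF imaging of actin-septin filament assembly. A third septin subunit for such complexes would have to come from a separate, compatible plasmid, which this record does not describe.
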