Addgene plasmid #174496: pnCS_mEGFP-DSep2_Peanut-Strep
Purpose: bacterial co-expression of Drosophila Sep2 fused to monomeric EGFP and of Drosophila Peanut
Depositing lab: Manos Mavrakis. Depositing organization: CNRS UMR 7249, Institut Fresnel. Publication: Purification of recombinant human and Drosophila septin hexamers for TIRF assays of actin-septin filament assembly. Mavrakis M, Tsai FC, Koenderink GH. Methods Cell Biol. 2016;136:199-220. doi: 10.1016/bs.mcb.2016.03.020. Epub 2016 Jun 14. PubMed 27473911.
Backbone
  Vector backbone: pnCS
  Total vector size (bp): 7149
  Vector type: Bacterial Expression
Growth in bacteria
  Bacterial resistance: Spectinomycin, 50 μg/mL
  Growth temperature: 37°C
  Growth strain: DH5alpha
  Copy number: High Copy
Gene/Insert 1
  Gene/Insert name: Sep2 (alt names: DSep2; Septin 2)
  Species: D. melanogaster (fly)
  Entrez Gene: Sep2 (a.k.a. Dmel_CG4173, 38961, CG4173, DSep2, Dmel\CG4173, dSEPT2, sep2)
  Tag / fusion protein: mEGFP (N terminal on insert)
  Cloning method: Gibson Cloning
  Sequencing primers: 5′ N/A; 3′ N/A
Gene/Insert 2
  Gene/Insert name: peanut
  Species: D. melanogaster (fly)
  Entrez Gene: pnut (a.k.a. Dmel_CG8705, CG8705, Dmel\CG8705, E(sina)44C, E(sina)8, PNUT, Peanut, Pnut, anon-EST:Liang-2.18, clone 2.18, dSEPT7, l(2)02502)
  Tag / fusion protein: Strep (C terminal on insert)
  Cloning method: Gibson Cloning
  Sequencing primers: 5′ N/A; 3′ N/A
Terms and licenses: Academic/Nonprofit Terms; Industry Terms: Not Available to Industry
Depositor comments: For protein expression, grow at 17degC. Plasmid used in the following publication: Insights into animal septins using recombinant human septin octamers with distinct SEPT9 isoforms. Iv F, Martins CS, Castro-Linares G, Taveneau C, Barbier P, Verdier-Pinard P, Camoin L, Audebert S, Tsai FC, Ramond L, Llewellyn A, Belhabib M, Nakazawa K, Di Cicco A, Vincentelli R, Wenger J, Cabantous S, Koenderink GH, Bertin A, Mavrakis M J Cell Sci. 2021 Jul 8. pii: 270842. doi: 10.1242/jcs.258484.
How to cite: pnCS_mEGFP-DSep2_Peanut-Strep was a gift from Manos Mavrakis (Addgene plasmid # 174496 ; http://n2t.net/addgene:174496 ; RRID:Addgene_174496)
